Addgene plasmid #173626: Lenti-sgWrn#2/Cre
Purpose: Expresses a Wrn-targeting gRNA and Cre-recombinase
Depositing lab: Charles Swanton. Depositing organization: University College London. Publication: A functional taxonomy of tumor suppression in oncogenic KRAS-driven lung cancer. Cai H, Chew SK, Li C, Tsai MK, Andrejka L, Murray CW, Hughes NW, Shuldiner EG, Ashkin EL, Tang R, Hung KL, Chen LC, Lee SYC, Yousefi M, Lin WY, Kunder CA, Cong L, McFarland CD, Petrov DA, Swanton C, Winslow MM. Cancer Discov. 2021 Feb 19. pii: 2159-8290.CD-20-1325. doi: 10.1158/2159-8290.CD-20-1325. PubMed 33608386.
Backbone
  Vector backbone: pLL3.3
  Vector type: Lentiviral, Cre/Lox, CRISPR
Growth in bacteria
  Bacterial resistance: Ampicillin, 100 μg/mL
  Growth temperature: 37°C
  Growth strain: NEB Stable
  Copy number: High Copy
Gene/Insert
  Gene/Insert name: gRNA targeting Wrn
  gRNA/shRNA sequence: GCGTCTGTCTGATGGCGATG
  Species: M. musculus (mouse)
  Entrez Gene: Wrn (a.k.a. AI846146)
  Cloning method: Restriction Enzyme; 5′ cloning site unknown (unknown if destroyed); 3′ cloning site unknown (unknown if destroyed)
Terms and licenses: Academic/Nonprofit Terms; Industry Terms: Not Available to Industry
How to cite: Lenti-sgWrn#2/Cre was a gift from Charles Swanton (Addgene plasmid # 173626 ; http://n2t.net/addgene:173626 ; RRID:Addgene_173626)
