[The description below was written by a language model from this plasmid's Addgene catalogue record and pLannotate feature annotations shown in this document.]
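Description:
Lenti-sgWrn#2/Cre is a 7.8 kb HIV-1-based lentiviral vector on the pLL3.3 backbone that delivers two things at once: a CRISPR guide RNA against mouse Wrn and Cre recombinase. In bacteria it replicates from a high-copy ColE1/pUC-type origin and is selected with ampicillin through the β-lactamase gene. The viral portion has a CMV enhancer/promoter fused to a truncated 5' LTR, which drives production of the genomic RNA in packaging cells. This is followed by the Ψ packaging signal with an adjoining gag fragment, the Rev response element for nuclear export of the unspliced transcript, and the cPPT/CTS, which aids nuclear import of the reverse-transcribed genome. A WPRE downstream of the payload enhances transcript expression. The downstream LTR is annotated as a second truncated LTR, preceded by a nef-derived fragment. The plasmid carries only fragments of viral coding sequences, so packaging functions must be supplied in trans.

The payload consists of two independent expression units. A human U6 RNA polymerase III promoter drives the Wrn-targeting spacer fused to the Streptococcus pyogenes Cas9 guide scaffold, and a mouse PGK promoter drives Cre. No Cas9 is annotated in the vector, so editing depends on Cas9 provided by the recipient cells or animal. In that setting, Cre would recombine loxP-flanked alleles in transduced cells while the guide directs disruption of Wrn in those same cells. The associated publication concerns functional analysis of tumour suppressors in oncogenic KRAS-driven lung cancer. This suggests use in testing how Wrn loss affects tumour growth in Cre-dependent mouse models, although the record does not specify the recipient genotype. The "#2" in the name suggests it is one of several guides against this gene.
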