Features (pLannotate 1.2.2; 21 found; start..end, strand, type, name):
    121..173     -  misc_feature   bom (fragment): basis of mobility region from pBR322
    328..707     +  enhancer       CMV enhancer: human cytomegalovirus immediate early enhancer
    708..907     +  promoter       CMV promoter: human cytomegalovirus (CMV) immediate early promoter
    925..1105    +  LTR            5' LTR (truncated): truncated 5' long terminal repeat (LTR) from HIV-1
   1152..1277    +  misc_feature   HIV-1 Ψ: packaging signal of human immunodeficiency virus type 1
   1261..1599    +  CDS            HIV-1 gag (fragment): gag protein from human immunodeficiency virus 1; gag
   1774..2007    +  misc_feature   RRE: The Rev response element (RRE) of HIV-1 allows for Rev-dependent mRNA export from the nucleus to the cytoplasm.
   2384..2484    +  CDS            Rev (fragment): human immunodeficiency virus 1 (HIV-1) Rev protein; rev; enhances nuclear export of unspliced and incompletely spliced viral mRNAs
   2534..2651    +  misc_feature   cPPT/CTS: central polypurine tract and central termination sequence of HIV-1
   2733..2973    +  promoter       U6 promoter: RNA polymerase III promoter for human U6 snRNA
   3002..3077    +  misc_RNA       gRNA scaffold: guide RNA scaffold for the Streptococcus pyogenes CRISPR/Cas9 system
   3130..3622    +  promoter       PGK promoter: mouse phosphoglycerate kinase 1 promoter
   3652..4682    +  CDS            Cre (fragment): site-specific recombinase Cre is a site-specific recombinase from bacteriophage P1. Recombination occurs at loxP sequences.
   4715..4738    +  misc_feature   MCS (fragment): pBluescript multiple cloning site
   4738..5326    +  misc_feature   WPRE: woodchuck hepatitis virus posttranscriptional regulatory element
   5327..5346    +  misc_feature   MCS (fragment): pBluescript multiple cloning site
   5348..5848    +  CDS            nef (fragment): NEF_HV1LA - Experimental evidence at protein level: Swiss-Prot protein existence level 1. Extracellular Nef protein targets CD4(+) T-lymphocytes for apoptosis by interacting with CXCR4 surface receptors. From Human immunodeficiency virus type 1 group M subtype B (isolate Lai) (HIV-1).
   5855..6035    +  LTR            5' LTR (truncated): truncated 5' long terminal repeat (LTR) from HIV-1
   6097..6685    -  rep_origin     ori: high-copy-number ColE1/pMB1/pBR322/pUC origin of replication
   6856..7716    -  CDS            AmpR: β-lactamase; bla; confers resistance to ampicillin, carbenicillin, and related antibiotics
   7717..62      -  promoter       AmpR promoter (across the origin): bla
>Addgene plasmid #173626 | Lenti-sgWrn#2/Cre | addgene full sequence | sequence record 363559 | Addgene NGS Result
TGTCTCATGAGCGGATACATATTTGAATGTATTTAGAAAAATAAACAAATAGGGGTTCCGCGCACATTTC
CCCGAAAAGTGCCACCTGACGTCGACGGATCGGGAGATCTCCCGATCCCCTATGGTGCACTCTCAGTACA
ATCTGCTCTGATGCCGCATAGTTAAGCCAGTATCTGCTCCCTGCTTGTGTGTTGGAGGTCGCTGAGTAGT
GCGCGAGCAAAATTTAAGCTACAACAAGGCAAGGCTTGACCGACAATTGCATGAAGAATCTGCTTAGGGT
TAGGCGTTTTGCGCTGCTTCGCGATGTACGGGCCAGATATACGCGTTGACATTGATTATTGACTAGTTAT
TAATAGTAATCAATTACGGGGTCATTAGTTCATAGCCCATATATGGAGTTCCGCGTTACATAACTTACGG
TAAATGGCCCGCCTGGCTGACCGCCCAACGACCCCCGCCCATTGACGTCAATAATGACGTATGTTCCCAT
AGTAACGCCAATAGGGACTTTCCATTGACGTCAATGGGTGGAGTATTTACGGTAAACTGCCCACTTGGCA
GTACATCAAGTGTATCATATGCCAAGTACGCCCCCTATTGACGTCAATGACGGTAAATGGCCCGCCTGGC
ATTATGCCCAGTACATGACCTTATGGGACTTTCCTACTTGGCAGTACATCTACGTATTAGTCATCGCTAT
TACCATGGTGATGCGGTTTTGGCAGTACATCAATGGGCGTGGATAGCGGTTTGACTCACGGGGATTTCCA
AGTCTCCACCCCATTGACGTCAATGGGAGTTTGTTTTGGCACCAAAATCAACGGGACTTTCCAAAATGTC
GTAACAACTCCGCCCCATTGACGCAAATGGGCGGTAGGCGTGTACGGTGGGAGGTCTATATAAGCAGCGC
GTTTTGCCTGTACTGGGTCTCTCTGGTTAGACCAGATCTGAGCCTGGGAGCTCTCTGGCTAACTAGGGAA
CCCACTGCTTAAGCCTCAATAAAGCTTGCCTTGAGTGCTTCAAGTAGTGTGTGCCCGTCTGTTGTGTGAC
TCTGGTAACTAGAGATCCCTCAGACCCTTTTAGTCAGTGTGGAAAATCTCTAGCAGTGGCGCCCGAACAG
GGACTTGAAAGCGAAAGGGAAACCAGAGGAGCTCTCTCGACGCAGGACTCGGCTTGCTGAAGCGCGCACG
GCAAGAGGCGAGGGGCGGCGACTGGTGAGTACGCCAAAAATTTTGACTAGCGGAGGCTAGAAGGAGAGAG
ATGGGTGCGAGAGCGTCAGTATTAAGCGGGGGAGAATTAGATCGCGATGGGAAAAAATTCGGTTAAGGCC
AGGGGGAAAGAAAAAATATAAATTAAAACATATAGTATGGGCAAGCAGGGAGCTAGAACGATTCGCAGTT
AATCCTGGCCTGTTAGAAACATCAGAAGGCTGTAGACAAATACTGGGACAGCTACAACCATCCCTTCAGA
CAGGATCAGAAGAACTTAGATCATTATATAATACAGTAGCAACCCTCTATTGTGTGCATCAAAGGATAGA
GATAAAAGACACCAAGGAAGCTTTAGACAAGATAGAGGAAGAGCAAAACAAAAGTAAGACCACCGCACAG
CAAGCGGCCGGCCGCTGATCTTCAGACCTGGAGGAGGAGATATGAGGGACAATTGGAGAAGTGAATTATA
TAAATATAAAGTAGTAAAAATTGAACCATTAGGAGTAGCACCCACCAAGGCAAAGAGAAGAGTGGTGCAG
AGAGAAAAAAGAGCAGTGGGAATAGGAGCTTTGTTCCTTGGGTTCTTGGGAGCAGCAGGAAGCACTATGG
GCGCAGCGTCAATGACGCTGACGGTACAGGCCAGACAATTATTGTCTGGTATAGTGCAGCAGCAGAACAA
TTTGCTGAGGGCTATTGAGGCGCAACAGCATCTGTTGCAACTCACAGTCTGGGGCATCAAGCAGCTCCAG
GCAAGAATCCTGGCTGTGGAAAGATACCTAAAGGATCAACAGCTCCTGGGGATTTGGGGTTGCTCTGGAA
AACTCATTTGCACCACTGCTGTGCCTTGGAATGCTAGTTGGAGTAATAAATCTCTGGAACAGATTTGGAA
TCACACGACCTGGATGGAGTGGGACAGAGAAATTAACAATTACACAAGCTTAATACACTCCTTAATTGAA
GAATCGCAAAACCAGCAAGAAAAGAATGAACAAGAATTATTGGAATTAGATAAATGGGCAAGTTTGTGGA
ATTGGTTTAACATAACAAATTGGCTGTGGTATATAAAATTATTCATAATGATAGTAGGAGGCTTGGTAGG
TTTAAGAATAGTTTTTGCTGTACTTTCTATAGTGAATAGAGTTAGGCAGGGATATTCACCATTATCGTTT
CAGACCCACCTCCCAACCCCGAGGGGACCCGACAGGCCCGAAGGAATAGAAGAAGAAGGTGGAGAGAGAG
ACAGAGACAGATCCATTCGATTAGTGAACGGATCGGCACTGCGTGCGCCAATTCTGCAGACAAATGGCAG
TATTCATCCACAATTTTAAAAGAAAAGGGGGGATTGGGGGGTACAGTGCAGGGGAAAGAATAGTAGACAT
AATAGCAACAGACATACAAACTAAAGAATTACAAAAACAAATTACAAAAATTCAAAATTTTCGGGTTTAT
TACAGGGACAGCAGAGATCCAGTTTGGTTAGTACCGGGCCCGCTCTAGCCCTGCAGGAACTGTTTAAACT
GTGAGGGCCTATTTCCCATGATTCCTTCATATTTGCATATACGATACAAGGCTGTTAGAGAGATAATTGG
AATTAATTTGACTGTAAACACAAAGATATTAGTACAAAATACGTGACGTAGAAAGTAATAATTTCTTGGG
TAGTTTGCAGTTTTAAAATTATGTTTTAAAATGGACTATCATATGCTTACCGTAACTTGAAAGTATTTCG
ATTTCTTGGCTTTATATATCTTGTGGAAAGGACCAAACACCGCGTCTGTCTGATGGCGATGGTTTTAGAG
CTAGAAATAGCAAGTTAAAATAAGGCTAGTCCGTTATCAACTTGAAAAAGTGGCACCGAGTCGGTGCTTT
TTTGTTTGGCGCGCCTATGGCTTAATTAACATGGCGGCCGCATTCTACCGGGTAGGGGAGGCGCTTTTCC
CAAGGCAGTCTGGAGCATGCGCTTTAGCAGCCCCGCTGGGCACTTGGCGCTACACAAGTGGCCTCTGGCC
TCGCACACATTCCACATCCACCGGTAGGCGCCAACCGGCTCCGTTCTTTGGTGGCCCCTTCGCGCCACCT
TCTACTCCTCCCCTAGTCAGGAAGTTCCCCCCCGCCCCGCAGCTCGCGTCGTGCAGGACGTGACAAATGG
AAGTAGCACGTCTCACTAGTCTCGTGCAGATGGACAGCACCGCTGAGCAATGGAAGCGGGTAGGCCTTTG
GGGCAGCGGCCAATAGCAGCTTTGCTCCTTCGCTTTCTGGGCTCAGAGGCTGGGAAGGGGTGGGTCCGGG
GGCGGGCTCAGGGGCGGGCTCAGGGGCGGGGCGGGCGCCCGAAGGTCCTCCGGAGGCCCGGCATTCTGCA
CGCTTCAAAAGCGCACGTCTGCCGCGCTGTTCTCCTCTTCCTCATCTCCGGGACCCGGGATGCCCAAGAA
GAAGAGGAAGGTGTCCAATTTACTGACCGTACACCAAAATTTGCCTGCATTACCGGTCGATGCAACGAGT
GATGAGGTTCGCAAGAACCTGATGGACATGTTCAGGGATCGCCAGGCGTTTTCTGAGCATACCTGGAAAA
TGCTTCTGTCCGTTTGCCGGTCGTGGGCGGCATGGTGCAAGTTGAATAACCGGAAATGGTTTCCCGCAGA
ACCTGAAGATGTTCGCGATTATCTTCTATATCTTCAGGCGCGCGGTCTGGCAGTAAAAACTATCCAGCAA
CATTTGGGCCAGCTAAACATGCTTCATCGTCGGTCCGGGCTGCCACGACCAAGTGACAGCAATGCTGTTT
CACTGGTTATGCGGCGGATCCGAAAAGAAAACGTTGATGCCGGTGAACGTGCAAAACAGGCTCTAGCGTT
CGAACGCACTGATTTCGACCAGGTTCGTTCACTCATGGAAAATAGCGATCGCTGCCAGGATATACGTAAT
CTGGCATTTCTGGGGATTGCTTATAACACCCTGTTACGTATAGCCGAAATTGCCAGGATCAGGGTTAAAG
ATATCTCACGTACTGACGGTGGGAGAATGTTAATCCATATTGGCAGAACGAAAACGCTGGTTAGCACCGC
AGGTGTAGAGAAGGCACTTAGCCTGGGGGTAACTAAACTGGTCGAGCGATGGATTTCCGTCTCTGGTGTA
GCTGATGATCCGAATAACTACCTGTTTTGCCGGGTCAGAAAAAATGGTGTTGCCGCGCCATCTGCCACCA
GCCAGCTATCAACTCGCGCCCTGGAAGGGATTTTTGAAGCAACTCATCGATTGATTTACGGCGCTAAGGA
TGACTCTGGTCAGAGATACCTGGCCTGGTCTGGACACAGTGCCCGTGTCGGAGCCGCGCGAGATATGGCC
CGCGCTGGAGTTTCAATACCGGAGATCATGCAAGCTGGTGGCTGGACCAATGTAAATATTGTCATGAACT
ATATCCGTAACCTGGATAGTGAAACAGGGGCAATGGTGCGCCTGCTGGAAGATGGCGATTAGCCATGTTT
AAGGGTTCCGGTTCCACTAGGTACAATTCGATATCAAGCTTATCGATAATCAACCTCTGGATTACAAAAT
TTGTGAAAGATTGACTGGTATTCTTAACTATGTTGCTCCTTTTACGCTATGTGGATACGCTGCTTTAATG
CCTTTGTATCATGCTATTGCTTCCCGTATGGCTTTCATTTTCTCCTCCTTGTATAAATCCTGGTTGCTGT
CTCTTTATGAGGAGTTGTGGCCCGTTGTCAGGCAACGTGGCGTGGTGTGCACTGTGTTTGCTGACGCAAC
CCCCACTGGTTGGGGCATTGCCACCACCTGTCAGCTCCTTTCCGGGACTTTCGCTTTCCCCCTCCCTATT
GCCACGGCGGAACTCATCGCCGCCTGCCTTGCCCGCTGCTGGACAGGGGCTCGGCTGTTGGGCACTGACA
ATTCCGTGGTGTTGTCGGGGAAATCATCGTCCTTTCCTTGGCTGCTCGCCTGTGTTGCCACCTGGATTCT
GCGCGGGACGTCCTTCTGCTACGTCCCTTCGGCCCTCAATCCAGCGGACCTTCCTTCCCGCGGCCTGCTG
CCGGCTCTGCGGCCTCTTCCGCGTCTTCGCCTTCGCCCTCAGACGAGTCGGATCTCCCTTTGGGCCGCCT
CCCCGCATCGATACCGTCGACCTCGATCGAGACCTAGAAAAACATGGAGCAATCACAAGTAGCAATACAG
CAGCTACCAATGCTGATTGTGCCTGGCTAGAAGCACAAGAGGAGGAGGAGGTGGGTTTTCCAGTCACACC
TCAGGTACCTTTAAGACCAATGACTTACAAGGCAGCTGTAGATCTTAGCCACTTTTTAAAAGAAAAGGGG
GGACTGGAAGGGCTAATTCACTCCCAACGAAGACAAGATATCCTTGATCTGTGGATCTACCACACACAAG
GCTACTTCCCTGATTGGCAGAACTACACACCAGGGCCAGGGATCAGATATCCACTGACCTTTGGATGGTG
CTACAAGCTAGTACCAGTTGAGCAAGAGAAGGTAGAAGAAGCCAATGAAGGAGAGAACACCCGCTTGTTA
CACCCTGTGAGCCTGCATGGGATGGATGACCCGGAGAGAGAAGTATTAGAGTGGAGGTTTGACAGCCGCC
TAGCATTTCATCACATGGCCCGAGAGCTGCATCCGGACTGTACTGGGTCTCTCTGGTTAGACCAGATCTG
AGCCTGGGAGCTCTCTGGCTAACTAGGGAACCCACTGCTTAAGCCTCAATAAAGCTTGCCTTGAGTGCTT
CAAGTAGTGTGTGCCCGTCTGTTGTGTGACTCTGGTAACTAGAGATCCCTCAGACCCTTTTAGTCAGTGT
GGAAAATCTCTAGCAGCATGTGAGCAAAAGGCCAGCAAAAGGCCAGGAACCGTAAAAAGGCCGCGTTGCT
GGCGTTTTTCCATAGGCTCCGCCCCCCTGACGAGCATCACAAAAATCGACGCTCAAGTCAGAGGTGGCGA
AACCCGACAGGACTATAAAGATACCAGGCGTTTCCCCCTGGAAGCTCCCTCGTGCGCTCTCCTGTTCCGA
CCCTGCCGCTTACCGGATACCTGTCCGCCTTTCTCCCTTCGGGAAGCGTGGCGCTTTCTCATAGCTCACG
CTGTAGGTATCTCAGTTCGGTGTAGGTCGTTCGCTCCAAGCTGGGCTGTGTGCACGAACCCCCCGTTCAG
CCCGACCGCTGCGCCTTATCCGGTAACTATCGTCTTGAGTCCAACCCGGTAAGACACGACTTATCGCCAC
TGGCAGCAGCCACTGGTAACAGGATTAGCAGAGCGAGGTATGTAGGCGGTGCTACAGAGTTCTTGAAGTG
GTGGCCTAACTACGGCTACACTAGAAGAACAGTATTTGGTATCTGCGCTCTGCTGAAGCCAGTTACCTTC
GGAAAAAGAGTTGGTAGCTCTTGATCCGGCAAACAAACCACCGCTGGTAGCGGTGGTTTTTTTGTTTGCA
AGCAGCAGATTACGCGCAGAAAAAAAGGATCTCAAGAAGATCCTTTGATCTTTTCTACGGGGTCTGACGC
TCAGTGGAACGAAAACTCACGTTAAGGGATTTTGGTCATGAGATTATCAAAAAGGATCTTCACCTAGATC
CTTTTAAATTAAAAATGAAGTTTTAAATCAATCTAAAGTATATATGAGTAAACTTGGTCTGACAGTTACC
AATGCTTAATCAGTGAGGCACCTATCTCAGCGATCTGTCTATTTCGTTCATCCATAGTTGCCTGACTCCC
CGTCGTGTAGATAACTACGATACGGGAGGGCTTACCATCTGGCCCCAGTGCTGCAATGATACCGCGAGAC
CCACGCTCACCGGCTCCAGATTTATCAGCAATAAACCAGCCAGCCGGAAGGGCCGAGCGCAGAAGTGGTC
CTGCAACTTTATCCGCCTCCATCCAGTCTATTAATTGTTGCCGGGAAGCTAGAGTAAGTAGTTCGCCAGT
TAATAGTTTGCGCAACGTTGTTGCCATTGCTACAGGCATCGTGGTGTCACGCTCGTCGTTTGGTATGGCT
TCATTCAGCTCCGGTTCCCAACGATCAAGGCGAGTTACATGATCCCCCATGTTGTGCAAAAAAGCGGTTA
GCTCCTTCGGTCCTCCGATCGTTGTCAGAAGTAAGTTGGCCGCAGTGTTATCACTCATGGTTATGGCAGC
ACTGCATAATTCTCTTACTGTCATGCCATCCGTAAGATGCTTTTCTGTGACTGGTGAGTACTCAACCAAG
TCATTCTGAGAATAGTGTATGCGGCGACCGAGTTGCTCTTGCCCGGCGTCAATACGGGATAATACCGCGC
CACATAGCAGAACTTTAAAAGTGCTCATCATTGGAAAACGTTCTTCGGGGCGAAAACTCTCAAGGATCTT
ACCGCTGTTGAGATCCAGTTCGATGTAACCCACTCGTGCACCCAACTGATCTTCAGCATCTTTTACTTTC
ACCAGCGTTTCTGGGTGAGCAAAAACAGGAAGGCAAAATGCCGCAAAAAAGGGAATAAGGGCGACACGGA
AATGTTGAATACTCATACTCTTCCTTTTTCAATATTATTGAAGCATTTATCAGGGTTAT
